>Addgene plasmid #30693 | pBS-F1-GAA | depositor partial sequence | sequence record 14168 | Author sequence
GGTACCCGCCCATATGCTTGCCCTGTCGAGTCCTGTGACCGCCGCTTCAGTCAGAAATGCAACCTCGTTC
GTCACATCCGGATCCACACCGGCCAGAAGCCCTTCCAGTGTCGCATTTGCATGCGTAACTTCAGTCGCTC
CAGCCACCTGACCACCCACATCAGGACCCACACAGGCGAGAAGCCTTTTGCATGCGACATTTGTGGGAGG
AAGTTTGCCAGGAGTGATGAACGCAAGAGGCATACCAAAATCCATACAGGTGAAAAGTAATCTAGA
