>Addgene plasmid #30693 | pBS-F1-GAA | addgene partial sequence | sequence record 36337 | T7 5'-TAATACGACTCACTATAGGG-3'
CCTGTCGAGTCCTGTGACCGCCGCTTCAGTCAGAAATGCAACCTCGTTCGTCACATCCGGATCCACACCG
GCCAGAAGCCCTTCCAGTGTCGCATCTGCATGCGTAACTTCAGTCGCTCCAGCCACCTGACCACCCACAT
CAGGACCCACACAGGCGAGAAGCCTTTTGCATGCGACATTTGTGGGAGGAAGTTTGCCAGGAGTGATGAA
CGCAAGAGGCATACCAAAATCCATACAGGTGAAAAGTAATCTAGAGCGGCCGCCACCGCGGTGGAGCTCC
AGCTTTTGTTCCCTTTAGTGAGGGTTAATTGCGCGCTTGGCGTAATCATGGTCATAGCTGTTTCCTGTGT
GAAATTGTTATCCGCTCACAATTCCACACAACATACGAGCCGGAAGCATAAAGTGTAAAGCCTGGGGTGC
CTAATGAGTGAGCTAACTCACATTAATTGCGTTGCGCTCACTGCCCGCTTTCCAGTCGGGAAACCTGTCG
TGCCAGCTGCATTAATGAATCGGCCAACGCGCGGGGAGAGGCGGTTTGCGTATTGGGCGCTCTTCCGCTT
CCTCGCTCACTGACTCGCTGCGCTCGGTCGTTCGGCTGCGGCGAGCGGTATCAGCTCACTCAAAGGCGGT
AATACGGTTATCCACAGAATCAGGGGATAACGCAGGAAAGAACATGTGAGCAAAAGGCCAGCAAAAGGCC
AGGAACCGTAAAAAGGCCGCGTTGCTGG
