>Addgene plasmid #30693 | pBS-F1-GAA | addgene partial sequence | sequence record 37062 | lac_promoter
ATTTCACACAGGAAACAGCTATGACCATGATTACGCCAAGCGCGCAATTAACCCTCACTAAAGGGAACAA
AAGCTGGAGCTCCACCGCGGTGGCGGCCGCTCTAGATTACTTTTCACCTGTATGGATTTTGGTATGCCTC
TTGCGTTCATCACTCCTGGCAAACTTCCTCCCACAAATGTCGCATGCAAAAGGCTTCTCGCCTGTGTGGG
TCCTGATGTGGGTGGTCAGGTGGCTGGAGCGACTGAAGTTACGCATGCAGATGCGACACTGGAAGGGCTT
CTGGCCGGTGTGGATCCGGATGTGACGAACGAGGTTGCATTTCTGACTGAAGCGGCGGTCACAGGACTCG
ACAGGGCAAGCATATGGGCGGGTACCCAATTCGCCCTATAGTGAGTCGTATTACGCGCGCTCACTGGCCG
TCGTTTTACAACGTCGTGACTGGGAAAACCCTGGCGTTACCCAACTTAATCGCCTTGCAGCACATCCCCC
TTTCGCCAGCTGGCGTAATAGCGAAGAGGCCCGCACCGATCGCCCTTCCCAACAGTTGCGCAGCCTGAAT
GGCGAATGGG
[124 nt withheld, positions 571-694]
C
[82 nt withheld, positions 696-777]
