[The description below was written by a language model from this plasmid's Addgene catalogue record.]
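Description:
pBS-F1-GAA is a small bacterial cloning plasmid built on the pBluescript II SK(+) backbone (about 2.9 kb without insert). It is maintained in E. coli at high copy number and selected with ampicillin. It is catalogued purely as a cloning vector, and the record lists no eukaryotic promoter, reporter or expression element. No feature table is provided, so the backbone parts can only be inferred from what pBluescript-type phagemids generally carry: a pUC-derived origin, an f1 origin, the bla resistance gene, and a polylinker within lacZα flanked by T7 and T3 promoter/primer sites. This is consistent with T7 and T3 being named as the sequencing primers.

The insert, "F1 GAA", is 276 bp long and sits between the KpnI and XbaI sites of the polylinker. Both sites are preserved, so the fragment can be excised or exchanged by restriction digestion. The record does not describe the insert's content explicitly. The name and the associated publication on modularly assembled zinc-finger nucleases in zebrafish suggest that it encodes a single zinc-finger module for the finger 1 position of an array, designed to recognise the DNA triplet GAA. That reading is an inference rather than a stated fact.

On that basis, the plasmid most likely serves as one member of an archive of finger modules. These would be combined by restriction-based subcloning into multi-finger arrays, which could then be moved into nuclease expression vectors for targeted gene disruption. The species origin of the finger framework and any flanking linker sequences are not stated.
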