Addgene plasmid #30693: pBS-F1-GAA
Depositing lab: Nathan Lawson & Scot Wolfe. Depositing organization: University of Massachusetts, Worcester. Publication: Evaluation and application of modularly assembled zinc-finger nucleases in zebrafish. Zhu C, Smith T, McNulty J, Rayla AL, Lakshmanan A, Siekmann AF, Buffardi M, Meng X, Shin J, Padmanabhan A, Cifuentes D, Giraldez AJ, Look AT, Epstein JA, Lawson ND, Wolfe SA. Development. 2011 Oct;138(20):4555-64. 10.1242/dev.066779 PubMed 21937602.
Backbone
  Vector backbone: pBlueScript II SK(+)
  Backbone size w/o insert (bp): 2877
  Vector type: Cloning vector
Growth in bacteria
  Bacterial resistance: Ampicillin, 100 μg/mL
  Growth temperature: 37°C
  Growth strain: DH5alpha
  Growth instructions: XL1Blue
  Copy number: High Copy
Gene/Insert
  Gene/Insert name: F1 GAA
  Insert size (bp): 276
  Cloning method: Restriction Enzyme; 5′ cloning site KpnI (not destroyed); 3′ cloning site XbalI (not destroyed)
  Sequencing primers: 5′ T7; 3′ T3
Terms and licenses: Academic/Nonprofit Terms; Industry Terms: Not Available to Industry
How to cite: pBS-F1-GAA was a gift from Nathan Lawson & Scot Wolfe (Addgene plasmid # 30693 ; http://n2t.net/addgene:30693 ; RRID:Addgene_30693)
